Addgene plasmid #13940: pGEM cBspII (CT#624)
Depositing lab: Cliff Tabin. Depositing organization: Harvard Medical School. Publication: Dual roles of Wnt signaling during chondrogenesis in the chicken limb. Hartmann C, Tabin CJ. Development. 2000 Jul . 127(14):3141-59. PubMed 10862751.
Backbone
  Vector backbone: pGEM-T Easy
  Backbone manufacturer: Promega
  Backbone size w/o insert (bp): 3015
  Vector type: Bacterial Expression
Growth in bacteria
  Bacterial resistance: Ampicillin, 100 μg/mL
  Growth temperature: 37°C
  Growth strain: DH5alpha
  Copy number: High Copy
Gene/Insert
  Gene/Insert name: BspII (alt name: bone sialoprotein II)
  Species: G. gallus (chicken)
  Insert size (bp): 530
  Mutation: Amino acids 79-257
  Entrez Gene: IBSP
  Cloning method: Restriction Enzyme; 5′ cloning site NcoI (not destroyed); 3′ cloning site SpeI (not destroyed)
  Sequencing primers: 5′ T7; 3′ SP6
Terms and licenses: Academic/Nonprofit Terms; Industry Terms: Not Available to Industry
Depositor comments: 530 bp RT-PCR product corresponding to amino acids 79-257 of protein sequence published by Yang et al., 1995.
How to cite: pGEM cBspII (CT#624) was a gift from Cliff Tabin (Addgene plasmid # 13940 ; http://n2t.net/addgene:13940 ; RRID:Addgene_13940)
