[The description below was written by a language model from this plasmid's Addgene catalogue record.]
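Description:
pGEM cBspII is a small bacterial cloning plasmid built on the commercial pGEM-T Easy backbone (about 3.0 kb without insert), a high-copy vector designed for direct cloning of PCR products. It is propagated in standard E. coli cloning strains under ampicillin selection. Although catalogued as a bacterial expression vector, the pGEM-T Easy design is better understood as a cloning and in vitro transcription vector: its multiple cloning site is flanked by opposing T7 and SP6 phage RNA polymerase promoters, which are also the sequencing primer sites listed for this construct.

The insert is a partial chicken (Gallus gallus) cDNA for bone sialoprotein II (BspII; gene IBSP), a roughly 530 bp RT-PCR product corresponding to amino acids 79–257 of the published protein sequence. It lies between the NcoI and SpeI sites of the polylinker, both of which remain intact and so can be used to release the fragment. Because the insert is only an internal coding fragment, with no tag, reporter or dedicated expression elements recorded, it is not suited to producing full-length protein. The record does not explicitly state a purpose, nor the orientation of the insert relative to the two promoters. However, the flanking T7/SP6 arrangement and the association with a study of Wnt signalling during chondrogenesis in the chicken limb are consistent with use as a template for labelled sense or antisense riboprobes, for example for in situ hybridisation to detect IBSP expression as a skeletal differentiation marker in chick embryonic tissue. No feature table was provided, so details beyond the catalogue fields cannot be confirmed.
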