>Addgene plasmid #13940 | pGEM cBspII (CT#624) | addgene partial sequence | sequence record 75492 | M13_pUC_fwd
GCCATGGCGGCCGCGGGAATTTCGATTATGCAGGTACTCAGGCAGCAGGCGAGGGGCTGACCCTCGGGGA
TGTGGGGCCGGGAGGTGACGCTGCGTCTGCCCATCAGGACTGCAAAGGGGGCCAGAAGGGCACACGGGGT
GACTCGGGCGATGAGGACAGTGATGAGGAAGAGGAGGAAGAGGAGGAGGAGGAGGAGGAAGAAGAGGTAG
AGGAGCAGGATGTCAGTGTCAATGGGACCAGCACCAACACCACAGCAGAGACACCCCATGGGAACAACAC
CGTGGCAGCTGAGGAGGAGGAGGATGATGATGAGGAGGAGGAAGAGGAAGAAGAGGAGGAGGAGGAAGCT
GAAGCCACCACCGCTGCTGCCACCACTGCGCAGGATGAGGTGACCACGTTGGGCGATGAGCAGCGCTCTG
AGGTCACTACAGCTGGGGAGCAGTGGGAGTACGAGGTGACAGTGGGAGCCCGCGGGGATGAAGGTCCCAC
TGAGAGCAGCTATGGGGACCAGGAGGAGCCAGCACGTGGGGACAGCTACCGCGCCTATGAGGATGAGTAC
AATCACTAGTGAATTCGCGGCCGCCTGCAGGTCGACCATATGGGAGAGCTCCCAACGCGTTGGATGCATA
GCTTGAGTATTCTATAGTGTCACCTAAATAGCTTGGCGTAATCATGGTCATAGCTGTTTCCTGTGTGAAA
TTGTTATCCGCTCACAATTCCACACAACATACGAGCCGGAAGCATAAAGTGTAAAGCCTGGGGTGCCTAA
TGAGTGAGCTAACTCACATTAATTGCGTTGCGCTCACTGCCCGCTTTCCAGTCGGGAAACCTGTCGTGCC
AGCTGCATTAATGAATCGGCCAACGCGCGGGGG
